>Addgene plasmid #39114 | C14orf169 | depositor partial sequence | sequence record 49171 | C14orf169 sequence 1522 bps
CTTAAGAAGGAGATATACTATGGCGTCGGGGCCGCAGGTGGATAACACGGGTGGGGAGCCGGCCTGGGAC
TCCCCGCTGCGGCGCGTCTTGGCCGAGCTGAACCGCATCCCCAGCAGCCGGCGGCGAGCGGCCCGCCTCT
TTGAGTGGCTCATCGCGCCCATGCCGCCAGATCACTTCTACCGGCGCCTATGGGAGCGCGAGGCGGTGCT
GGTGCGGCGGCAGGACCACACCTACTACCAGGGACTTTTCTCTACCGCTGACCTGGATTCGATGCTGCGC
AACGAGGAGGTGCAGTTCGGCCAGCATTTGGACGCCGCTCGCTACATCAACGGACGACGCGAGACCCTGA
ACCCACCCGGCCGCGCGCTGCCCGCCGCCGCGTGGTCCCTGTACCAGGCCGGCTGCTCCCTGCGTCTCCT
CTGTCCGCAGGCTTTCTCTACTACTGTGTGGCAGTTTTTGGCTGTGCTTCAAGAGCAGTTTGGAAGCATG
GCAGGCTCCAACGTTTACCTCACGCCCCCTAACTCGCAGGGCTTTGCCCCCCACTACGACGACATCGAGG
CCTTCGTGCTGCAGCTGGAAGGTAGGAAACTCTGGCGTGTATACCGACCCCGAGCCCCAACCGAGGAACT
GGCTCTGACATCCAGCCCCAACTTCAGTCAGGACGACCTCGGTGAGCCGGTGCTGCAGACCGTGCTGGAA
CCTGGAGATTTGCTGTATTTTCCTCGGGGCTTCATTCACCAAGCTGAATGCCAGGATGGAGTCCACTCTC
TGCACCTCACCTTGTCCACGTACCAGCGCAATACCTGGGGTGACTTCTTAGAGGCCATACTGCCTCTGGC
AGTGCAGGCTGCAATGGAAGAAAATGTGGAGTTTCGGAGGGGTCTGCCCCGAGACTTCATGGATTACATG
GGGGCCCAGCATTCAGATTCTAAGGATCCGCGAAGAACCGCTTTCATGGAGAAGGTGCGGGTCTTGGTTG
CCCGCCTGGGACACTTTGCTCCTGTTGATGCTGTGGCCGACCAGCGAGCCAAAGACTTCATTCACGATTC
TCTGCCCCCTGTTTTGACTGATAGGGAGAGGGCACTAAGTGTTTACGGGCTTCCAATTCGCTGGGAGGCT
GGAGAACCTGTAAACGTGGGGGCCCAGTTGACAACAGAAACAGAAGTCCATATGCTTCAGGATGGGATAG
CTCGGCTGGTGGGTGAGGGGGGCCATTTGTTTCTCTATTACACAGTGGAAAACTCCCGTGTGTATCATCT
GGAAGAACCCAAGTGCTTGGAAATATACCCCCAGCAAGCTGATGCCATGGAACTGTTGCTTGGTTCTTAT
CCAGAGTTTGTGAGAGTGGGGGACCTGCCCTGTGACAGTGTGGAGGACCAGCTGTCCTTGGCAACCACGT
TGTATGATAAGGGGCTGCTGCTCACTAAGATGCCTCTAGCCCTAAATGCAGAGAACCTCTACTTCCAATC
GCACCATCATCACCACCATGATTACAAGGATGACGACGATAAGTGAGGATCC
