>Addgene plasmid #39114 | C14orf169 | addgene partial sequence | sequence record 51919 | T7 5'-TAATACGACTCACTATAGGG-3'
ATTTTGTTTAACCTTAAGAAGGAGATATACTATGGCGTCGGGGCCGCAGGTGGATAACACGGGTGGGGAG
CCGGCCTGGGACTCCCCGCTGCGGCGCGTCTTGGCCGAGCTGAACCGCATCCCCAGCAGCCGGCGGCGAG
CGGCCCGCCTCTTTGAGTGGCTCATCGCGCCCATGCCGCCAGATCACTTCTACCGGCGCCTATGGGAGCG
CGAGGCGGTGCTGGTGCGGCGGCAGGACCACACCTACTACCAGGGACTTTTCTCTACCGCTGACCTGGAT
TCGATGCTGCGCAACGAGGAGGTGCAGTTCGGCCAGCATTTGGACGCCGCTCGCTACATCAACGGACGAC
GCGAGACCCTGAACCCACCCGGCCGCGCGCTGCCCGCCGCCGCGTGGTCCCTGTACCAGGCCGGCTGCTC
CCTGCGTCTCCTCTGTCCGCAGGCTTTCTCTACTACTGTGTGGCAGTTTTTGGCTGTGCTTCAAGAGCAG
TTTGGAAGCATGGCAGGCTCCAACGTTTACCTCACGCCCCCTAACTCGCAGGGCTTTGCCCCCCACTACG
ACGACATCGAGGCCTTCGTGCTGCAGCTGGAAGGTAGGAAACTCTGGCGTGTATACCGACCCCGAGCCCC
AACCGAGGAACTGGCTCTGACATCCAGCCCCAACTTCAGTCAGGACGACCTCGGTGAGCCGGTGCTGCAG
ACCGTGCTGGAACCTGGAGATTTGCTGTATTTTCCTCGGGGCTTCATTCACCAAGCTGAATGCCAGGATG
GAGTCCACTCTCTGCACCTCACCTTGTCCACGTACCAGCGCAATACCTGGGGTGACTTCTTAGAGGCCAT
ACTGCCTCTG
