>Addgene plasmid #39114 | C14orf169 | addgene partial sequence | sequence record 51920 | T7-term
TTTCGGGCTTGTTAGCAGCCGGATCTCAGTGGTGGTGGTGGTGGTGCTCGAGTGCGGCCGCAAGCTTGTC
GACGGAGCTCGAATTCGGATCCTCACTTATCGTCGTCATCCTTGTAATCATGGTGGTGATGATGGTGCGA
TTGGAAGTAGAGGTTCTCTGCATTTAGGGCTAGAGGCATCTTAGTGAGCAGCAGCCCCTTATCATACAAC
GTGGTTGCCAAGGACAGCTGGTCCTCCACACTGTCACAGGGCAGGTCCCCCACTCTCACAAACTCTGGAT
AAGAACCAAGCAACAGTTCCATGGCATCAGCTTGCTGGGGGTATATTTCCAAGCACTTGGGTTCTTCCAG
ATGATACACACGGGAGTTTTCCACTGTGTAATAGAGAAACAAATGGCCCCCCTCACCCACCAGCCGAGCT
ATCCCATCCTGAAGCATATGGACTTCTGTTTCTGTTGTCAACTGGGCCCCCACGTTTACAGGTTCTCCAG
CCTCCCAGCGAATTGGAAGCCCGTAAACACTTAGTGCCCTCTCCCTATCAGTCAAAACAGGGGGCAGAGA
ATCGTGAATGAAGTCTTTGGCTCGCTGGTCGGCCACAGCATCAACAGGAGCAAAGTGTCCCAGGCGGGCA
ACCAAGACCCGCACCTTCTCCATGAAAGCGGTTCTTCGCGGATCCTTAGAATCTGAATGCTGGGCCCCCA
TGTAATCCATGAAGTCTCGGGGCAGACCCCTCCGAAACTCCACATTTTCTTCCATTGCAGCCTGCACTGC
CAGAGGCAGTATGGCCTCTAAGAAGTCACCCCAGGTATTGCGCTGGTACGTGGACAAGGTGAGGTGCAGA
GAGTGGACTCCATCCTGGCATTCAGCTTGGTGAATGAAGCCC
