[The description below was written by a language model from this plasmid's Addgene catalogue record.]
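Description:
C14orf169 is a bacterial expression plasmid built on the pNIC-CTHF backbone from the SGC, carrying a human C14orf169 insert of about 1.5 kb. The gene is also known as NO66, MAPJD, ROX, URLC2 and hsNO66. The insert was introduced by ligation-independent cloning. The record cautions that it may not be the full open reading frame, which is common for constructs trimmed to a well-behaved domain for crystallography. The plasmid is selected with kanamycin and is listed as low copy, but the record does not name the origin of replication. No feature table is supplied, so individual backbone elements cannot be confirmed beyond what the catalogue fields state.

The encoded protein carries a C-terminal tag described as Tev-His-Flag. This comprises a TEV protease cleavage site followed by a polyhistidine tag and a FLAG epitope. The His tag allows immobilised-metal affinity purification, the FLAG epitope allows antibody-based detection or capture, and the TEV site lets the tags be removed after purification to leave a near-native C-terminus. The promoter is not stated explicitly. The listed sequencing primers are T7 and T7-term, which implies that the insert sits between a T7 promoter and a T7 terminator, an arrangement normally used for expression in E. coli hosts that supply T7 RNA polymerase.

The stated purpose is recombinant production of the protein in bacteria for structure determination, and the record associates the construct with a deposited PDB structure of NO66.
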