Addgene plasmid #39114: C14orf169
Purpose: Bacterial expression for structure determination; may not be full ORF
Depositing lab: Nicola Burgess-Brown. Depositing organization: University of Oxford.
Backbone
  Vector backbone: pNIC-CTHF
  Backbone manufacturer: SGC
  Vector type: Bacterial Expression
Growth in bacteria
  Bacterial resistance: Kanamycin, 50 μg/mL
  Growth temperature: 37°C
  Growth strain: Mach1
  Copy number: Low Copy
Gene/Insert
  Gene/Insert name: C14orf169 (alt names: chromosome 14 open reading frame 169; NO66; PDB:4DIQ)
  Species: H. sapiens (human)
  Insert size (bp): 1522
  GenBank ID: chromosome 14 open reading frame 169; NO66 PDB:4DIQ
  Entrez Gene: C14orf169 (a.k.a. MAPJD, NO66, ROX, URLC2, hsNO66)
  Tag / fusion protein: Tev His Flag (C terminal on insert)
  Cloning method: Ligation Independent Cloning
  Sequencing primers: 5′ T7; 3′ T7-term
Terms and licenses: Academic/Nonprofit Terms; Industry Terms: Not Available to Industry
How to cite: C14orf169 was a gift from Nicola Burgess-Brown (Addgene plasmid # 39114 ; http://n2t.net/addgene:39114 ; RRID:Addgene_39114)
